Addgene plasmid #54022: mEmerald-Calreticulin-C-10
Purpose: Localization: Endoplasmic Reticulum, Excitation: 487, Emission: 509
Depositing lab: Michael Davidson.
Backbone
  Vector backbone: mEmerald-C1
  Backbone size w/o insert (bp): 4750
  Vector type: Mammalian Expression
  Selectable markers: Neomycin (select with G418)
Growth in bacteria
  Bacterial resistance: Kanamycin, 50 μg/mL
  Growth temperature: 37°C
  Growth strain: DH5alpha
  Copy number: High Copy
Gene/Insert
  Gene/Insert name: Calreticulin (alt name: NM_004343.2)
  Species: H. sapiens (human)
  Entrez Gene: CALR (a.k.a. CALR1, CRT, HEL-S-99n, RO, SSA, cC1qR)
  Promoter: CMV
  Tag / fusion protein: mEmerald (N terminal on backbone)
  Cloning method: Unknown
  Sequencing primers: 5′ CMV-F; 3′ SV40pA-R
Terms and licenses: Academic/Nonprofit Terms; Industry Terms
Depositor comments: . Excitation = 487; Emission = 509. Localization data: Endoplasmic Reticulum
How to cite: mEmerald-Calreticulin-C-10 was a gift from Michael Davidson (Addgene plasmid # 54022 ; http://n2t.net/addgene:54022 ; RRID:Addgene_54022)
