[The description below was written by a language model from this plasmid's Addgene catalogue record.]
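Description:
mEmerald-Calreticulin-C-10 is a mammalian expression plasmid built on the mEmerald-C1 backbone (about 4.75 kb without the insert), designed to express human calreticulin (CALR) fused to the green fluorescent protein mEmerald. Expression is driven by the CMV promoter, a strong constitutive promoter in most mammalian cell lines. The tag is recorded as N-terminal and carried on the backbone, so mEmerald sits upstream of the calreticulin coding sequence. The "C-10" in the name probably refers to the C-type fusion layout and a 10-residue linker, but the record does not state this. The use of an SV40 polyA reverse sequencing primer implies an SV40 polyadenylation signal downstream of the fusion. The cloning method is listed as unknown, and no feature table is provided, so the exact junctions, linker and any handling of calreticulin's signal peptide or ER-retention motif cannot be confirmed from the record.

The plasmid is propagated in E. coli as a high-copy construct under kanamycin selection. It also carries a neomycin resistance marker that allows G418 selection of stably transfected mammalian cells. Calreticulin is a calcium-binding chaperone resident in the endoplasmic reticulum lumen, and the depositor lists the fusion's localization as the endoplasmic reticulum. The construct therefore serves as a fluorescent ER marker for live- or fixed-cell imaging. mEmerald is a bright monomeric GFP derivative, with a recorded excitation peak of 487 nm and emission peak of 509 nm, which suits standard GFP/FITC filter sets and multicolour experiments alongside spectrally distinct organelle markers.
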