>Addgene plasmid #54022 | mEmerald-Calreticulin-C-10 | depositor partial sequence | sequence record 84210 | insert sequence
GATCCGCTAGCGCTACCGGTCGCCACCATGGTGAGCAAGGGCGAGGAGCTGTTCACCGGGGTGGTGCCCA
TCCTGGTCGAGCTGGACGGCGACGTAAACGGCCACAAGTTCAGCGTGTCCGGCGAGGGCGAGGGCGATGC
CACCTACGGCAAGCTGACCCTGAAGTTCATCTGCACCACCGGCAAGCTGCCCGTGCCCTGGCCCACCCTC
GTGACCACCTTGACCTACGGCGTGCAGTGCTTCGCCCGCTACCCCGACCACATGAAGCAGCACGACTTCT
TCAAGTCCGCCATGCCCGAAGGCTACGTCCAGGAGCGCACCATCTTCTTCAAGGACGACGGCAACTACAA
GACCCGCGCCGAGGTGAAGTTCGAGGGCGACACCCTGGTGAACCGCATCGAGCTGAAGGGCATCGACTTC
AAGGAGGACGGCAACATCCTGGGGCACAAGCTGGAGTACAACTACAACAGCCACAAGGTCTATATCACCG
CCGACAAGCAGAAGAACGGCATCAAGGTGAACTTCAAGACCCGCCACAACATCGAGGACGGCAGCGTGCA
GCTCGCCGACCACTACCAGCAGAACACCCCCATCGGCGACGGCCCCGTGCTGCTGCCCGACAACCACTAC
CTGAGCACCCAGTCCAAGCTGAGCAAAGACCCCAACGAGAAGCGCGATCACATGGTCCTGCTGGAGTTCG
TGACCGCCGCCGGGATCACTCTCGGCATGGACGAGCTGTACAAGTCCGGACTCAGATCTGGTGGCAGTGG
AGGGCTGCTATCCGTGCCGCTGCTGCTCGGCCTCCTCGGCCTGGCCGTCGCCGAGCCTGCCGTCTACTTC
AAGGAGCAGTTTCTGGACGGAGACGGGTGGACTTCCCGCTGGATCGAATCCAAACACAAGTCAGATTTTG
GCAAATTCGTTCTCAGTTCCGGCAAGTTCTACGGTGACGAGGAGAAAGATAAAGGTTTGCAGACAAGCCA
GGATGCACGCTTTTATGCTCTGTCGGCCAGTTTCGAGCCTTTCAGCAACAAAGGCCAGACGCTGGTGGTG
CAGTTCACGGTGAAACATGAGCAGAACATCGACTGTGGGGGCGGCTATGTGAAGCTGTTTCCTAATAGTT
TGGACCAGACAGACATGCACGGAGACTCAGAATACAACATCATGTTTGGTCCCGACATCTGTGGCCCTGG
CACCAAGAAGGTTCATGTCATCTTCAACTACAAGGGCAAGAACGTGCTGATCAACAAGGACATCCGTTGC
AAGGATGATGAGTTTACACACCTGTACACACTGATTGTGCGGCCAGACAACACCTATGAGGTGAAGATTG
ACAACAGCCAGGTGGAGTCCGGCTCCTTGGAAGACGATTGGGACTTCCTGCCACCCAAGAAGATAAAGGA
TCCTGATGCTTCAAAACCGGAAGACTGGGATGAGCGGGCCAAGATCGATGATCCCACAGACTCCAAGCCT
GAGGACTGGGACAAGCCCGAGCATATCCCTGACCCTGATGCTAAGAAGCCCGAGGACTGGGATGAAGAGA
TGGACGGAGAGTGGGAACCCCCAGTGATTCAGAACCCTGAGTACAAGGGTGAGTGGAAGCCCCGGCAGAT
CGACAACCCAGATTACAAGGGCACTTGGATCCACCCAGAAATTGACAACCCCGAGTATTCTCCCGATCCC
AGTATCTATGCCTATGATAACTTTGGCGTGCTGGGCCTGGACCTCTGGCAGGTCAAGTCTGGCACCATCT
TTGACAACTTCCTCATCACCAACGATGAGGCATACGCTGAGGAGTTTGGCAACGAGACGTGGGGCGTAAC
AAAGGCAGCAGAGAAACAAATGAAGGACAAACAGGACGAGGAGCAGAGGCTTAAGGAGGAGGAAGAAGAC
AAGAAACGCAAAGAGGAGGAGGAGGCAGAGGACAAGGAGGATGATGAGGACAAAGATGAGGATGAGGAGG
ATGAGGAGGACAAGGAGGAAGATGAGGAGGAAGATGTCCCCGGCCAGGCCAAGGACGAGCTGTAGGAATT
CTGCAGTCGACGGTACCGCGGGCCCGGGATCCACCGGATCTAGATAACTGATCATAATCAGCCATACCAC
