>Addgene plasmid #54022 | mEmerald-Calreticulin-C-10 | addgene partial sequence | sequence record 91572 | EGFP-C 5'-CATGGTCCTGCTGGAGTTCGTG-3'
AGCTGTACAAGTCCGGACTCAGATCTGGTGGCAGTGGAGGGCTGCTATCCGTGCCGCTGCTGCTCGGCCT
CCTCGGCCTGGCCGTCGCCGAGCCTGCCGTCTACTTCAAGGAGCAGTTTCTGGACGGAGACGGGTGGACT
TCCCGCTGGATCGAATCCAAACACAAGTCAGATTTTGGCAAATTCGTTCTCAGTTCCGGCAAGTTCTACG
GTGACGAGGAGAAAGATAAAGGTTTGCAGACAAGCCAGGATGCACGCTTTTATGCTCTGTCGGCCAGTTT
CGAGCCTTTCAGCAACAAAGGCCAGACGCTGGTGGTGCAGTTCACGGTGAAACATGAGCAGAACATCGAC
TGTGGGGGCGGCTATGTGAAGCTGTTTCCTAATAGTTTGGACCAGACAGACATGCACGGAGACTCAGAAT
ACAACATCATGTTTGGTCCCGACATCTGTGGCCCTGGCACCAAGAAGGTTCATGTCATCTTCAACTACAA
GGGCAAGAACGTGCTGATCAACAAGGACATCCGTTGCAAGGATGATGAGTTTACACACCTGTACACACTG
ATTGTGCGGCCAGACAACACCTATGAGGTGAAGATTGACAACAGCCAGGTGGAGTCCGGCTCCTTGGAAG
ACGATTGGGACTTCCTGCCACCCAAGAAGATAAAGGATCCTGATGCTTCAAAACCGGAAGACTGGGATGA
GCGGGCCAAGATCGATGATCCCACAGACTCCAAGCCTGAGGACTGGGACAAGCCCGAGCATATCCCTGAC
CCTGATGCTAAGAAGCCCGAGGACTGGGATGAAGAGATGGACGGAGAGTGGGAACCCCCAGTGATTCAGA
ACCCTGAGTACAAGGGTGAGTGGAAGCCCCGGCAGATCGACAACC
